>Addgene plasmid #143361 | TFORF2297 | addgene full sequence | sequence record 400159 | Addgene NGS Result
TTAATGTAGTCTTATGCAATACTCTTGTAGTCTTGCAACATGGTAACGATGAGTTAGCAACATGCCTTAC
AAGGAGAGAAAAAGCACCGTGCATGCCGATTGGTGGAAGTAAGGTGGTACGATCGTGCCTTATTAGGAAG
GCAACAGACGGGTCTGACATGGATTGGACGAACCACTGAATTGCCGCATTGCAGAGATATTGTATTTAAG
TGCCTAGCTCGATACATAAACGGGTCTCTCTGGTTAGACCAGATCTGAGCCTGGGAGCTCTCTGGCTAAC
TAGGGAACCCACTGCTTAAGCCTCAATAAAGCTTGCCTTGAGTGCTTCAAGTAGTGTGTGCCCGTCTGTT
GTGTGACTCTGGTAACTAGAGATCCCTCAGACCCTTTTAGTCAGTGTGGAAAATCTCTAGCAGTGGCGCC
CGAACAGGGACTTGAAAGCGAAAGGGAAACCAGAGGAGCTCTCTCGACGCAGGACTCGGCTTGCTGAAGC
GCGCACGGCAAGAGGCGAGGGGCGGCGACTGGTGAGTACGCCAAAAATTTTGACTAGCGGAGGCTAGAAG
GAGAGAGATGGGTGCGAGAGCGTCAGTATTAAGCGGGGGAGAATTAGATCGCGATGGGAAAAAATTCGGT
TAAGGCCAGGGGGAAAGAAAAAATATAAATTAAAACATATAGTATGGGCAAGCAGGGAGCTAGAACGATT
CGCAGTTAATCCTGGCCTGTTAGAAACATCAGAAGGCTGTAGACAAATACTGGGACAGCTACAACCATCC
CTTCAGACAGGATCAGAAGAACTTAGATCATTATATAATACAGTAGCAACCCTCTATTGTGTGCATCAAA
GGATAGAGATAAAAGACACCAAGGAAGCTTTAGACAAGATAGAGGAAGAGCAAAACAAAAGTAAGACCAC
CGCACAGCAAGCGGCCGCTGATCTTCAGACCTGGAGGAGGAGATATGAGGGACAATTGGAGAAGTGAATT
ATATAAATATAAAGTAGTAAAAATTGAACCATTAGGAGTAGCACCCACCAAGGCAAAGAGAAGAGTGGTG
CAGAGAGAAAAAAGAGCAGTGGGAATAGGAGCTTTGTTCCTTGGGTTCTTGGGAGCAGCAGGAAGCACTA
TGGGCGCAGCGTCAATGACGCTGACGGTACAGGCCAGACAATTATTGTCTGGTATAGTGCAGCAGCAGAA
CAATTTGCTGAGGGCTATTGAGGCGCAACAGCATCTGTTGCAACTCACAGTCTGGGGCATCAAGCAGCTC
CAGGCAAGAATCCTGGCTGTGGAAAGATACCTAAAGGATCAACAGCTCCTGGGGATTTGGGGTTGCTCTG
GAAAACTCATTTGCACCACTGCTGTGCCTTGGAATGCTAGTTGGAGTAATAAATCTCTGGAACAGATTTG
GAATCACACGACCTGGATGGAGTGGGACAGAGAAATTAACAATTACACAAGCTTAATACACTCCTTAATT
GAAGAATCGCAAAACCAGCAAGAAAAGAATGAACAAGAATTATTGGAATTAGATAAATGGGCAAGTTTGT
GGAATTGGTTTAACATAACAAATTGGCTGTGGTATATAAAATTATTCATAATGATAGTAGGAGGCTTGGT
AGGTTTAAGAATAGTTTTTGCTGTACTTTCTATAGTGAATAGAGTTAGGCAGGGATATTCACCATTATCG
TTTCAGACCCACCTCCCAACCCCGAGGGGACCCATGCATTGCATCTCAATTAGTCAGCAACCAGGTGTGG
AAAGTCCCCAGGCTCCCCAGCAGGCAGAAGTATGCAAAGCATGCGTCTCAATTAGTCAGCAACCATAGTC
CCGCCCCTAACTCCGCCCATCCCGCCCCTAACTCCGCCCAGTTCCGCCCATTCTCCGCCCCATGGCTGAC
TAATTTTTTTTATTTATGCAGAGGCCGAGGCCGCCTCGGCCTCTGAGCTATTCCAGAAGTAGTGAGGAGG
CTTTTTTGGAGGCCTAGGCTTTTGCAAAAAGCTTTCTAGAGGTACCACCGGAGCTTACCATGACCGAGTA
CAAGCCCACGGTGCGCCTCGCCACCCGCGACGACGTCCCCAGGGCCGTACGCACCCTCGCCGCCGCGTTC
GCCGACTACCCCGCCACGCGCCACACCGTCGATCCGGACCGCCACATCGAGCGGGTCACCGAGCTGCAAG
AACTCTTCCTCACGCGCGTCGGGCTCGACATCGGCAAGGTGTGGGTCGCGGACGACGGCGCCGCCGTGGC
GGTCTGGACCACGCCGGAGAGCGTCGAAGCGGGGGCGGTGTTCGCCGAGATCGGCCCGCGCATGGCCGAG
TTGAGCGGTTCCCGGCTGGCCGCGCAGCAACAGATGGAAGGCCTCCTGGCGCCGCACCGGCCCAAGGAGC
CCGCGTGGTTCCTGGCCACCGTCGGCGTCTCGCCCGACCACCAGGGCAAGGGTCTGGGCAGCGCCGTCGT
GCTCCCCGGAGTGGAGGCGGCCGAGCGCGCCGGGGTGCCCGCCTTCCTGGAGACCTCCGCGCCCCGCAAC
CTCCCCTTCTACGAGCGGCTCGGCTTCACCGTCACCGCCGACGTCGAGGTGCCCGAAGGACCGCGCACCT
GGTGCATGACCCGCAAGCCCGGTGCCAGTTAACGAATTCTAGATCTTGAGACAAATGGCAGTATTCATCC
ACAATTTTAAAAGAAAAGGGGGGATTGGGGGGTACAGTGCAGGGGAAAGAATAGTAGACATAATAGCAAC
AGACATACAAACTAAAGAATTACAAAAACAAATTACAAAAATTCAAAATTTTCGGGTTTATTACAGGGAC
AGCAGAGATCCACTTTGGCGCCGGCTCGAGGCCTGCAGGTGCAAAGATGGATAAAGTTTTAAACAGAGAG
GAATCTTTGCAGCTAATGGACCTTCTAGGTCTTGAAAGGAGTGGGAATTGGCTCCGGTGCCCGTCAGTGG
GCAGAGCGCACATCGCCCACAGTCCCCGAGAAGTTGGGGGGAGGGGTCGGCAATTGAACCGGTGCCTAGA
GAAGGTGGCGCGGGGTAAACTGGGAAAGTGATGTCGTGTACTGGCTCCGCCTTTTTCCCGAGGGTGGGGG
AGAACCGTATATAAGTGCAGTAGTCGCCGTGAACGTTCTTTTTCGCAACGGGTTTGCCGCCAGAACACAG
GTAAGTGCCGTGTGTGGTTCCCGCGGGCCTGGCCTCTTTACGGGTTATGGCCCTTGCGTGCCTTGAATTA
CTTCCACCTGGCTGCAGTACGTGATTCTTGATCCCGAGCTTCGGGTTGGAAGTGGGTGGGAGAGTTCGAG
GCCTTGCGCTTAAGGAGCCCCTTCGCCTCGTGCTTGAGTTGAGGCCTGGCCTGGGCGCTGGGGCCGCCGC
GTGCGAATCTGGTGGCACCTTCGCGCCTGTCTCGCTGCTTTCGATAAGTCTCTAGCCATTTAAAATTTTT
GATGACCTGCTGCGACGCTTTTTTTCTGGCAAGATAGTCTTGTAAATGCGGGCCAAGATCTGCACACTGG
TATTTCGGTTTTTGGGGCCGCGGGCGGCGACGGGGCCCGTGCGTCCCAGCGCACATGTTCGGCGAGGCGG
GGCCTGCGAGCGCGGCCACCGAGAATCGGACGGGGGTAGTCTCAAGCTGGCCGGCCTGCTCTGGTGCCTG
GCCTCGCGCCGCCGTGTATCGCCCCGCCCTGGGCGGCAAGGCTGGCCCGGTCGGCACCAGTTGCGTGAGC
GGAAAGATGGCCGCTTCCCGGCCCTGCTGCAGGGAGCTCAAAATGGAGGACGCGGCGCTCGGGAGAGCGG
GCGGGTGAGTCACCCACACAAAGGAAAAGGGCCTTTCCGTCCTCAGCCGTCGCTTCATGTGACTCCACGG
AGTACCGGGCGCCGTCCAGGCACCTCGATTAGTTCTCGAGCTTTTGGAGTACGTCGTCTTTAGGTTGGGG
GGAGGGGTTTTATGCGATGGAGTTTCCCCACACTGAGTGGGTGGAGACTGAAGTTAGGCCAGCTTGGCAC
TTGATGTAATTCTCCTTGGAATTTGCCCTTTTTGAGTTTGGATCTTGGTTCATTCTCAAGCCTCAGACAG
TGGTTCAAAGTTTTTTTCTTCCATTTCAGGTGTCGTGAGGCTAGCACCGCCACCATGAGCTGCAGCGGCT
CCGGCGCGGACCCCGAGGCGGCGCCGGCCTCCGCCGCCTCGGCCCCGGGCCCCGCGCCCCCGGTCTCGGC
TCCCGCCGCGCTGCCCTCCAGCACCGCCGCGGAGAACAAGGCCAGCCCCGCGGGGACAGCGGGGGGACCT
GGGGCTGGAGCAGCTGCTGGGGGCACGGGACCCTTGGCGGCGCGGGCCGGGGAGCCAGCTGAGCGGCGTG
GGGCGGCTCCGGTGTCGGCGGGTGGCGCGGCGCCCCCGGAGGGGGCCATATCTAACGGGGTTTACGTACT
GCCGAGCGCGGCCAACGGAGACGTGAAGCCCGTGGTGTCCAGCACGCCTTTGGTGGACTTCTTGATGCAG
CTGGAAGATTACACGCCTACGATCCCAGATGCAGTGACTGGTTACTACCTGAACCGTGCTGGCTTTGAGG
CCTCAGACCCACGCATAATTCGGCTCATCTCCTTAGCTGCCCAGAAATTCATCTCAGATATTGCCAATGA
TGCCCTACAGCACTGCAAAATGAAGGGCACGGCCTCCGGCAGCTCCCGGAGCAAGAGCAAGGACCGCAAG
TACACTCTAACCATGGAGGACTTGACCCCTGCCCTCAGCGAGTATGGCATCAATGTGAAGAAGCCGCACT
ACTTCACCTAGTAATGAACTAGTCCGTAACTTGAAAGTATTTCGATTTCTTGGCTTTATATATCTTGTGG
AAAGGACGATGCCCTCGAGAGAAATACTTTCGTACGCGTTAAGTCGACAATCAACCTCTGGATTACAAAA
TTTGTGAAAGATTGACTGGTATTCTTAACTATGTTGCTCCTTTTACGCTATGTGGATACGCTGCTTTAAT
GCCTTTGTATCATGCTATTGCTTCCCGTATGGCTTTCATTTTCTCCTCCTTGTATAAATCCTGGTTGCTG
TCTCTTTATGAGGAGTTGTGGCCCGTTGTCAGGCAACGTGGCGTGGTGTGCACTGTGTTTGCTGACGCAA
CCCCCACTGGTTGGGGCATTGCCACCACCTGTCAGCTCCTTTCCGGGACTTTCGCTTTCCCCCTCCCTAT
TGCCACGGCGGAACTCATCGCCGCCTGCCTTGCCCGCTGCTGGACAGGGGCTCGGCTGTTGGGCACTGAC
AATTCCGTGGTGTTGTCGGGGAAATCATCGTCCTTTCCTTGGCTGCTCGCCTGTGTTGCCACCTGGATTC
TGCGCGGGACGTCCTTCTGCTACGTCCCTTCGGCCCTCAATCCAGCGGACCTTCCTTCCCGCGGCCTGCT
GCCGGCTCTGCGGCCTCTTCCGCGTCTTCGCCTTCGCCCTCAGACGAGTCGGATCTCCCTTTGGGCCGCC
TCCCCGCGTCGACTTTAAGACCAATGACTTACAAGGCAGCTGTAGATCTTAGCCACTTTTTAAAAGAAAA
GGGGGGACTGGAAGGGCTAATTCACTCCCAACGAAGACAAGATCTGCTTTTTGCTTGTACTGGGTCTCTC
TGGTTAGACCAGATCTGAGCCTGGGAGCTCTCTGGCTAACTAGGGAACCCACTGCTTAAGCCTCAATAAA
GCTTGCCTTGAGTGCTTCAAGTAGTGTGTGCCCGTCTGTTGTGTGACTCTGGTAACTAGAGATCCCTCAG
ACCCTTTTAGTCAGTGTGGAAAATCTCTAGCAGTACGTATAGTAGTTCATGTCATCTTATTATTCAGTAT
TTATAACTTGCAAAGAAATGAATATCAGAGAGTGAGAGGAACTTGTTTATTGCAGCTTATAATGGTTACA
AATAAAGCAATAGCATCACAAATTTCACAAATAAAGCATTTTTTTCACTGCATTCTAGTTGTGGTTTGTC
CAAACTCATCAATGTATCTTATCATGTCTGGCTCTAGCTATCCCGCCCCTAACTCCGCCCATCCCGCCCC
TAACTCCGCCCAGTTCCGCCCATTCTCCGCCCCATGGCTGACTAATTTTTTTTATTTATGCAGAGGCCGA
GGCCGCCTCGGCCTCTGAGCTATTCCAGAAGTAGTGAGGAGGCTTTTTTGGAGGCCTAGGGACGTACCCA
ATTCGCCCTATAGTGAGTCGTATTACGCGCGCTCACTGGCCGTCGTTTTACAACGTCGTGACTGGGAAAA
CCCTGGCGTTACCCAACTTAATCGCCTTGCAGCACATCCCCCTTTCGCCAGCTGGCGTAATAGCGAAGAG
GCCCGCACCGATCGCCCTTCCCAACAGTTGCGCAGCCTGAATGGCGAATGGG
[124 nt withheld, positions 6353-6476]
C
[91 nt withheld, positions 6478-6568]
A
[49 nt withheld, positions 6570-6618]
CCTTTGACGTTGGAGTCCACGTTCTTT
[37 nt withheld, positions 6646-6682]
ACCCTATCTCGGTCTATTCTTTTGATTTATAAGGGATTTTGCCGATTTCGGCCTATTGGTTAAAAAATGA
GCTGATTTAACAAAAATTTAACGCGAATTTTAACAAAATATTAACGCTTACAATTTAGGTGGCACTTTTC
GGGGAAATGTGCGCGGAACCCCTATTTGTTTATTTTTCTAAATACATTCAAATATGTATCCGCTCATGAG
ACAATAACCCTGATAAATGCTTCAATAATATTGAAAAAGGAAGAGTATGAGTATTCAACATTTCCGTGTC
GCCCTTATTCCCTTTTTTGCGGCATTTTGCCTTCCTGTTTTTGCTCACCCAGAAACGCTGGTGAAAGTAA
AAGATGCTGAAGATCAGTTGGGTGCACGAGTGGGTTACATCGAACTGGATCTCAACAGCGGTAAGATCCT
TGAGAGTTTTCGCCCCGAAGAACGTTTTCCAATGATGAGCACTTTTAAAGTTCTGCTATGTGGCGCGGTA
TTATCCCGTATTGACGCCGGGCAAGAGCAACTCGGTCGCCGCATACACTATTCTCAGAATGACTTGGTTG
AGTACTCACCAGTCACAGAAAAGCATCTTACGGATGGCATGACAGTAAGAGAATTATGCAGTGCTGCCAT
AACCATGAGTGATAACACTGCGGCCAACTTACTTCTGACAACGATCGGAGGACCGAAGGAGCTAACCGCT
TTTTTGCACAACATGGGGGATCATGTAACTCGCCTTGATCGTTGGGAACCGGAGCTGAATGAAGCCATAC
CAAACGACGAGCGTGACACCACGATGCCTGTAGCAATGGCAACAACGTTGCGCAAACTATTAACTGGCGA
ACTACTTACTCTAGCTTCCCGGCAACAATTAATAGACTGGATGGAGGCGGATAAAGTTGCAGGACCACTT
CTGCGCTCGGCCCTTCCGGCTGGCTGGTTTATTGCTGATAAATCTGGAGCCGGTGAGCGTGGGTCTCGCG
GTATCATTGCAGCACTGGGGCCAGATGGTAAGCCCTCCCGTATCGTAGTTATCTACACGACGGGGAGTCA
GGCAACTATGGATGAACGAAATAGACAGATCGCTGAGATAGGTGCCTCACTGATTAAGCATTGGTAACTG
TCAGACCAAGTTTACTCATATATACTTTAGATTGATTTAAAACTTCATTTTTAATTTAAAAGGATCTAGG
TGAAGATCCTTTTTGATAATCTCATGACCAAAATCCCTTAACGTGAGTTTTCGTTCCACTGAGCGTCAGA
CCCCGTAGAAAAGATCAAAGGATCTTCTTGAGATCCTTTTTTTCTGCGCGTAATCTGCTGCTTGCAAACA
AAAAAACCACCGCTACCAGCGGTGGTTTGTTTGCCGGATCAAGAGCTACCAACTCTTTTTCCGAAGGTAA
CTGGCTTCAGCAGAGCGCAGATACCAAATACTGTTCTTCTAGTGTAGCCGTAGTTAGGCCACCACTTCAA
GAACTCTGTAGCACCGCCTACATACCTCGCTCTGCTAATCCTGTTACCAGTGGCTGCTGCCAGTGGCGAT
AAGTCGTGTCTTACCGGGTTGGACTCAAGACGATAGTTACCGGATAAGGCGCAGCGGTCGGGCTGAACGG
GGGGTTCGTGCACACAGCCCAGCTTGGAGCGAACGACCTACACCGAACTGAGATACCTACAGCGTGAGCT
ATGAGAAAGCGCCACGCTTCCCGAAGGGAGAAAGGCGGACAGGTATCCGGTAAGCGGCAGGGTCGGAACA
GGAGAGCGCACGAGGGAGCTTCCAGGGGGAAACGCCTGGTATCTTTATAGTCCTGTCGGGTTTCGCCACC
TCTGACTTGAGCGTCGATTTTTGTGATGCTCGTCAGGGGGGCGGAGCCTATGGAAAAACGCCAGCAACGC
GGCCTTTTTACGGTTCCTGGCCTTTTGCTGGCCTTTTGCTCACATGTTCTTTCCTGCGTTATCCCCTGAT
TCTGTGGATAACCGTATTACCGCCTTTGAGTGAGCTGATACCGCTCGCCGCAGCCGAACGACCGAGCGCA
GCGAGTCAGTGAGCGAGGAAGCGGAAGAGCGCCCAATACGCAAACCGCCTCTCCCCGCGCGTTGGCCGAT
TCATTAATGCAGCTGGCACGACAGGTTTCCCGACTGGAAAGCGGGCAGTGAGCGCAACGCAATTAATGTG
AGTTAGCTCACTCATTAGGCACCCCAGGCTTTACACTTTATGCTTCCGGCTCGTATGTTGTGTGGAATTG
TGAGCGGATAACAATTTCACACAGGAAACAGCTATGACCATGATTACGCCAAGCGCGCAATTAACCCTCA
CTAAAGGGAACAAAAGCTGGAGCTGCAAGC
Features (pLannotate 1.2.2; 31 found; start..end, strand, type, name):
      5..231     +  promoter       RSV promoter: Rous sarcoma virus enhancer/promoter
    232..412     +  LTR            5' LTR (truncated): truncated 5' long terminal repeat (LTR) from HIV-1
    459..584     +  misc_feature   HIV-1 Ψ: packaging signal of human immunodeficiency virus type 1
    568..931     +  CDS            HIV-1 gag (fragment): gag protein from human immunodeficiency virus 1; gag
   1077..1310    +  misc_feature   RRE: The Rev response element (RRE) of HIV-1 allows for Rev-dependent mRNA export from the nucleus to the cytoplasm.
   1687..1713    +  CDS            Rev (fragment): human immunodeficiency virus 1 (HIV-1) Rev protein; rev; enhances nuclear export of unspliced and incompletely spliced viral mRNAs
   1720..1743    +  promoter       SV40 promoter (fragment): SV40 early promoter
   1744..1815    +  promoter       SV40 promoter (fragment): SV40 enhancer and early promoter
   1839..1974    +  rep_origin     SV40 ori: SV40 origin of replication
   2020..2616    +  CDS            PuroR (fragment): puromycin N-acetyltransferase; pac from Streptomyces; confers resistance to puromycin
   2665..2782    +  misc_feature   cPPT/CTS: central polypurine tract and central termination sequence of HIV-1
   2847..2913    +  CDS            small t antigen (fragment): SV40 (simian virus 40) small t antigen
   2920..4098    +  promoter       EF-1α promoter: strong constitutive promoter for human elongation factor EF-1α
   4115..4768    +  CDS            TAF10: TAF10_HUMAN - Also known as TAF2A, TAF2H, TAFII30. Experimental evidence at protein level: Swiss-Prot protein existence level 1. TAFs are components of the transcription factor IID (TFIID) complex, PCAF histone acetylase complex and TBP-free TAFII complex (TFTC). TIIFD is a multimeric protein complex that plays a central role in mediating promoter responses to various activators and repressors. From Homo sapiens (Human).
   4784..4837    +  promoter       U6 promoter (fragment): RNA polymerase III promoter for human U6 snRNA
   4879..5467    +  misc_feature   WPRE: woodchuck hepatitis virus posttranscriptional regulatory element
   5518..5537    +  misc_feature   cPPT/CTS (fragment): central polypurine tract and central termination sequence of HIV-1
   5539..5772    +  LTR            3' LTR (ΔU3): self-inactivating 3' long terminal repeat (LTR) from HIV-1
   5850..5971    +  polyA_signal   SV40 poly(A) signal: SV40 polyadenylation signal
   6011..6146    +  rep_origin     SV40 ori: SV40 origin of replication
   6167..6185    -  promoter       T7 promoter: promoter for bacteriophage T7 RNA polymerase
   6193..6348    +  CDS            lacZα (fragment): LacZα fragment of β-galactosidase; lacZ fragment
   6353..6781    +  rep_origin     f1 ori (sequence partly withheld): f1 bacteriophage origin of replication; arrow indicates direction of (+) strand synthesis
   6834..6938    +  promoter       AmpR promoter: bla
   6939..7799    +  CDS            AmpR: β-lactamase; bla; confers resistance to ampicillin, carbenicillin, and related antibiotics
   7970..8558    +  rep_origin     ori: high-copy-number ColE1/pMB1/pBR322/pUC origin of replication
   8741..8833    +  CDS            lacI (fragment): lac repressor; lacI; The lac repressor binds to the lac operator to inhibit transcription in E. coli. This inhibition can be relieved by adding lactose or isopropyl-β-D-thiogalactopyranoside (IPTG).
   8846..8867    +  protein_bind   CAP binding site: CAP binding activates transcription in the presence of cAMP. E. coli catabolite activator protein
   8882..8912    +  promoter       lac promoter: promoter for the E. coli lac operon
   8920..8936    +  protein_bind   lac operator: The lac repressor binds to the lac operator to inhibit transcription in E. coli. This inhibition can be relieved by adding lactose or isopropyl-β-D-thiogalactopyranoside (IPTG). lac repressor encoded by lacI
   8981..8999    +  promoter       T3 promoter: promoter for bacteriophage T3 RNA polymerase
