[The description below was written by a language model from this plasmid's Addgene catalogue record and pLannotate feature annotations shown in this document.]
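Description:
TFORF2297 is a third-generation-style, self-inactivating lentiviral expression plasmid built on the pLX_TRC317 backbone and carrying the human TAF10 open reading frame (also known as TAF2A, TAF2H or TAFII30), a subunit of the TFIID general transcription factor complex and related TAF-containing complexes. It belongs to a barcoded transcription factor ORF collection in which each clone carries a unique 24-bp barcode, so that the overexpressed factor can be identified in pooled screens. The feature table does not annotate the barcode itself. In bacteria the plasmid is maintained through a high-copy ColE1/pUC-type origin and ampicillin resistance (AmpR), and it also contains an f1 origin and leftover lac, T7 and T3 cloning-vector elements. The depositor warns that recombination can occur, as is common for LTR-containing plasmids.

The viral genome is transcribed from an RSV promoter fused to a truncated HIV-1 5' LTR and runs through the Ψ packaging signal, a partial gag sequence, the Rev response element for Rev-dependent nuclear export, and a cPPT/CTS element, ending at a ΔU3 3' LTR that disables LTR promoter activity after integration. An SV40 polyadenylation signal follows the 3' LTR. Within this unit, an SV40 early promoter/origin region precedes a puromycin N-acetyltransferase gene for selection of transduced mammalian cells. Downstream, the strong constitutive EF-1α promoter drives the TAF10 coding sequence, followed by a WPRE to enhance transcript stability and expression. A short U6 promoter fragment annotated between the ORF and WPRE is probably a partial sequence match rather than a functional element. The construct is intended for stable TAF10 overexpression, individually or in pooled screens such as directed differentiation studies.
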