Addgene plasmid #143361: TFORF2297
Purpose: Lentiviral vector for overexpressing transcription factor ORFs with unique 24-bp barcodes. Barcodes facilitate identification of transcription factors in pooled screens.
Depositing lab: Feng Zhang. Depositing organization: Broad Institute. Publication: A transcription factor atlas of directed differentiation. Joung J, Ma S, Tay T, Geiger-Schuller KR, Kirchgatterer PC, Verdine VK, Guo B, Arias-Garcia MA, Allen WE, Singh A, Kuksenko O, Abudayyeh OO, Gootenberg JS, Fu Z, Macrae RK, Buenrostro JD, Regev A, Zhang F. Cell. 2023 Jan 5;186(1):209-229.e26. doi: 10.1016/j.cell.2022.11.026. PubMed 36608654.
Backbone
  Vector backbone: pLX_TRC317
  Backbone manufacturer: Broad Institute Genetic Perturbation Platform
  Backbone size w/o insert (bp): 8264
  Vector type: Mammalian Expression, Lentiviral
  Selectable markers: Puromycin
Growth in bacteria
  Bacterial resistance: Ampicillin, 100 μg/mL
  Growth temperature: 37°C
  Growth strain: NEB Stable
  Copy number: High Copy
Gene/Insert
  Gene/Insert name: TAF10
  Species: H. sapiens (human)
  Insert size (bp): 758
  Entrez Gene: TAF10 (a.k.a. TAF2A, TAF2H, TAFII30)
  Promoter: EF1a
  Cloning method: Unknown
  Sequencing primers: 5′ GGGTGGAGACTGAAGTTAGGCCAG; 3′ CACATAGCGTAAAAGGAGCAACATAG
Terms and licenses: Academic/Nonprofit Terms; Industry Terms: Not Available to Industry
Depositor comments: NM_006284,ENST00000299424 . The transcription factor ORF portion of this plasmid was synthesized by Genewiz. Please test multiple small colonies in case of plasmid recombination. To make this collection available in a timely manner, a portion of this collection was not fully sequenced by Addgene. If an Addgene verified full plasmid sequence is not available, please contact us prior to placing an order to request the full sequence.
How to cite: TFORF2297 was a gift from Feng Zhang (Addgene plasmid # 143361 ; http://n2t.net/addgene:143361 ; RRID:Addgene_143361)
