>Addgene plasmid #143361 | TFORF2297 | depositor partial sequence | sequence record 282221 | Insert
ACCGCCACCATGAGCTGCAGCGGCTCCGGCGCGGACCCCGAGGCGGCGCCGGCCTCCGCCGCCTCGGCCC
CGGGCCCCGCGCCCCCGGTCTCGGCTCCCGCCGCGCTGCCCTCCAGCACCGCCGCGGAGAACAAGGCCAG
CCCCGCGGGGACAGCGGGGGGACCTGGGGCTGGAGCAGCTGCTGGGGGCACGGGACCCTTGGCGGCGCGG
GCCGGGGAGCCAGCTGAGCGGCGTGGGGCGGCTCCGGTGTCGGCGGGTGGCGCGGCGCCCCCGGAGGGGG
CCATATCTAACGGGGTTTACGTACTGCCGAGCGCGGCCAACGGAGACGTGAAGCCCGTGGTGTCCAGCAC
GCCTTTGGTGGACTTCTTGATGCAGCTGGAAGATTACACGCCTACGATCCCAGATGCAGTGACTGGTTAC
TACCTGAACCGTGCTGGCTTTGAGGCCTCAGACCCACGCATAATTCGGCTCATCTCCTTAGCTGCCCAGA
AATTCATCTCAGATATTGCCAATGATGCCCTACAGCACTGCAAAATGAAGGGCACGGCCTCCGGCAGCTC
CCGGAGCAAGAGCAAGGACCGCAAGTACACTCTAACCATGGAGGACTTGACCCCTGCCCTCAGCGAGTAT
GGCATCAATGTGAAGAAGCCGCACTACTTCACCTAGTAATGAACTAGTCCGTAACTTGAAAGTATTTCGA
TTTCTTGGCTTTATATATCTTGTGGAAAGGACGATGCCCTCGAGAGAAATACTTTCGT
