>Addgene plasmid #143361 | TFORF2297 | depositor partial sequence | sequence record 282222 | Barcode
TGCCCTCGAGAGAAATACTTTCGT
